>Addgene plasmid #202620 | pAAV-EF1a-DIO-mCherry-WPRE | addgene full sequence | sequence record 397133 | Addgene NGS Result
TCCTGCAGGCAGCTGCGCGCTCGCTCGCTCACTGAGGCCGCCCGGGCGTCGGGCGACCTTTGGTCGCCCG
GCCTCAGTGAGCGAGCGAGCGCGCAGAGAGGGAGTGGCCAACTCCATCACTAGGGGTTCCTGCGGCCGCA
CGCGTAAGCTTTGCAAAGATGGATAAAGTTTTAAACAGAGAGGAATCTTTGCAGCTAATGGACCTTCTAG
GTCTTGAAAGGAGTGGGAATTGGCTCCGGTGCCCGTCAGTGGGCAGAGCGCACATCGCCCACAGTCCCCG
AGAAGTTGGGGGGAGGGGTCGGCAATTGAACCGGTGCCTAGAGAAGGTGGCGCGGGGTAAACTGGGAAAG
TGATGTCGTGTACTGGCTCCGCCTTTTTCCCGAGGGTGGGGGAGAACCGTATATAAGTGCAGTAGTCGCC
GTGAACGTTCTTTTTCGCAACGGGTTTGCCGCCAGAACACAGGTAAGTGCCGTGTGTGGTTCCCGCGGGC
CTGGCCTCTTTACGGGTTATGGCCCTTGCGTGCCTTGAATTACTTCCACCTGGCTGCAGTACGTGATTCT
TGATCCCGAGCTTCGGGTTGGAAGTGGGTGGGAGAGTTCGAGGCCTTGCGCTTAAGGAGCCCCTTCGCCT
CGTGCTTGAGTTGAGGCCTGGCCTGGGCGCTGGGGCCGCCGCGTGCGAATCTGGTGGCACCTTCGCGCCT
GTCTCGCTGCTTTCGATAAGTCTCTAGCCATTTAAAATTTTTGATGACCTGCTGCGACGCTTTTTTTCTG
GCAAGATAGTCTTGTAAATGCGGGCCAAGATCTGCACACTGGTATTTCGGTTTTTGGGGCCGCGGGCGGC
GACGGGGCCCGTGCGTCCCAGCGCACATGTTCGGCGAGGCGGGGCCTGCGAGCGCGGCCACCGAGAATCG
GACGGGGGTAGTCTCAAGCTGGCCGGCCTGCTCTGGTGCCTGGCCTCGCGCCGCCGTGTATCGCCCCGCC
CTGGGCGGCAAGGCTGGCCCGGTCGGCACCAGTTGCGTGAGCGGAAAGATGGCCGCTTCCCGGCCCTGCT
GCAGGGAGCTCAAAATGGAGGACGCGGCGCTCGGGAGAGCGGGCGGGTGAGTCACCCACACAAAGGAAAA
GGGCCTTTCCGTCCTCAGCCGTCGCTTCATGTGACTCCACGGAGTACCGGGCGCCGTCCAGGCACCTCGA
TTAGTTCTCGAGCTTTTGGAGTACGTCGTCTTTAGGTTGGGGGGAGGGGTTTTATGCGATGGAGTTTCCC
CACACTGAGTGGGTGGAGACTGAAGTTAGGCCAGCTTGGCACTTGATGTAATTCTCCTTGGAATTTGCCC
TTTTTGAGTTTGGATCTTGGTTCATTCTCAAGCCTCAGACAGTGGTTCAAAGTTTTTTTCTTCCATTTCA
GGTGTCGTGAGGTACCGGATCCTCTAGAGTCGACTCCGGAATAACTTCGTATAGGATACTTTATACGAAG
TTATGCAGAATGGTAGCTGGATTGTAGCTGCTATTAGCAATATGAAACCTCTTAATAACTTCGTATAGCA
TACATTATACGAAGTTATGGCGCGCCCTATTACTTGTACATCATTACTTGTACAGCTCGTCCATGCCGCC
GGTGGAGTGGCGGCCCTCGGCGCGTTCGTACTGTTCCACGATGGTGTAGTCCTCGTTGTGGGAGGTGATG
TCCAACTTGATGTTGACGTTGTAGGCGCCGGGCAGCTGCACGGGCTTCTTGGCCTTGTAGGTGGTCTTGA
CCTCAGCGTCGTAGTGGCCGCCGTCCTTCAGCTTCAGCCTCTGCTTGATCTCGCCCTTCAGGGCGCCGTC
CTCGGGGTACATCCGCTCGGAGGAGGCCTCCCAGCCCATGGTCTTCTTCTGCATTACGGGGCCGTCGGAG
GGGAAGTTGGTGCCGCGCAGCTTCACCTTGTAGATGAACTCGCCGTCCTGCAGGGAGGAGTCCTGGGTCA
CGGTCACCACGCCGCCGTCCTCGAAGTTCATCACGCGCTCCCACTTGAAGCCCTCGGGGAAGGACAGCTT
CAAGTAGTCGGGGATGTCGGCGGGGTGCTTCACGTAGGCCTTGGAGCCGTACATGAACTGAGGGGACAGG
ATGTCCCAGGCGAAGGGCAGGGGGCCACCCTTGGTCACCTTCAGCTTGGCGGTCTGGGTGCCCTCGTAGG
GGCGGCCCTCGCCCTCGCCCTCGATCTCGAACTCGTGGCCGTTCACGGAGCCCTCCATGTGCACCTTGAA
GCGCATGAACTCCTTGATGATGGCCATGTTATCCTCCTCGCCCTTGCTCACCATGGTGGCGGTAGCTAGC
ATAACTTCGTATAAAGTATCCTATACGAAGTTATTTGCCTTAACCCAGAAATTATCACTGTTATTCTTTA
GAATGGTGCAAAGAATAACTTCGTATAATGTATGCTATACGAAGTTATGAATTCGATATCAAGCTTATCG
ATAATCAACCTCTGGATTACAAAATTTGTGAAAGATTGACTGGTATTCTTAACTATGTTGCTCCTTTTAC
GCTATGTGGATACGCTGCTTTAATGCCTTTGTATCATGCTATTGCTTCCCGTATGGCTTTCATTTTCTCC
TCCTTGTATAAATCCTGGTTGCTGTCTCTTTATGAGGAGTTGTGGCCCGTTGTCAGGCAACGTGGCGTGG
TGTGCACTGTGTTTGCTGACGCAACCCCCACTGGTTGGGGCATTGCCACCACCTGTCAGCTCCTTTCCGG
GACTTTCGCTTTCCCCCTCCCTATTGCCACGGCGGAACTCATCGCCGCCTGCCTTGCCCGCTGCTGGACA
GGGGCTCGGCTGTTGGGCACTGACAATTCCGTGGTGTTGTCGGGGAAATCATCGTCCTTTCCTTGGCTGC
TCGCCTATGTTGCCACCTGGATTCTGCGCGGGACGTCCTTCTGCTACGTCCCTTCGGCCCTCAATCCAGC
GGACCTTCCTTCCCGCGGCCTGCTGCCGGCTCTGCGGCCTCTTCCGCGTCTTCGCCTTCGCCCTCAGACG
AGTCGGATCTCCCTTTGGGCCGCCTCCCCGCATCGATACCGAGCGCTGCTCGAGAGATCTACGGGTGGCA
TCCCTGTGACCCCTCCCCAGTGCCTCTCCTGGCCCTGGAAGTTGCCACTCCAGTGCCCACCAGCCTTGTC
CTAATAAAATTAAGTTGCATCATTTTGTCTGACTAGGTGTCCTTCTATAATATTATGGGGTGGAGGGGGG
TGGTATGGAGCAAGGGGCAAGTTGGGAAGACAACCTGTAGGGCCTGCGGGGTCTATTGGGAACCAAGCTG
GAGTGCAGTGGCACAATCTTGGCTCACTGCAATCTCCGCCTCCTGGGTTCAAGCGATTCTCCTGCCTCAG
CCTCCCGAGTTGTTGGGATTCCAGGCATGCATGACCAGGCTCAGCTAATTTTTGTTTTTTTGGTAGAGAC
GGGGTTTCACCATATTGGCCAGGCTGGTCTCCAACTCCTAATCTCAGGTGATCTACCCACCTTGGCCTCC
CAAATTGCTGGGATTACAGGCGTGAACCACTGCTCCCTTCCCTGTCCTTCTGATTTTGTAGGTAACCACG
TGCGGACCGAGCGGCCGCAGGAACCCCTAGTGATGGAGTTGGCCACTCCCTCTCTGCGCGCTCGCTCGCT
CACTGAGGCCGGGCGACCAAAGGTCGCCCGACGCCCGGGCTTTGCCCGGGCGGCCTCAGTGAGCGAGCGA
GCGCGCAGCTGCCTGCAGGGGCGCCTGATGCGGTATTTTCTCCTTACGCATCTGTGCGGTATTTCACACC
GCATA
[95 nt withheld, positions 3786-3880]
T
[46 nt withheld, positions 3882-3927]
C
[141 nt withheld, positions 3929-4069]
CCTTTGACGTTGGAGTCCACGTTCTTT
[37 nt withheld, positions 4097-4133]
ACTCTATCTCGGGCTATTCTTTTGATTTATAAGGGATTTTGCCGATTTCGGTCTATTGGTTAAAAAATGA
GCTGATTTAACAAAAATTTAACGCGAATTTTAACAAAATATTAACGTTTACAATTTTATGGTGCACTCTC
AGTACAATCTGCTCTGATGCCGCATAGTTAAGCCAGCCCCGACACCCGCCAACACCCGCTGACGCGCCCT
GACGGGCTTGTCTGCTCCCGGCATCCGCTTACAGACAAGCTGTGACCGTCTCCGGGAGCTGCATGTGTCA
GAGGTTTTCACCGTCATCACCGAAACGCGCGAGACGAAAGGGCCTCGTGATACGCCTATTTTTATAGGTT
AATGTCATGATAATAATGGTTTCTTAGACGTCAGGTGGCACTTTTCGGGGAAATGTGCGCGGAACCCCTA
TTTGTTTATTTTTCTAAATACATTCAAATATGTATCCGCTCATGAGACAATAACCCTGATAAATGCTTCA
ATAATATTGAAAAAGGAAGAGTATGAGTATTCAACATTTCCGTGTCGCCCTTATTCCCTTTTTTGCGGCA
TTTTGCCTTCCTGTTTTTGCTCACCCAGAAACGCTGGTGAAAGTAAAAGATGCTGAAGATCAGTTGGGTG
CACGAGTGGGTTACATCGAACTGGATCTCAACAGCGGTAAGATCCTTGAGAGTTTTCGCCCCGAAGAACG
TTTTCCAATGATGAGCACTTTTAAAGTTCTGCTATGTGGCGCGGTATTATCCCGTATTGACGCCGGGCAA
GAGCAACTCGGTCGCCGCATACACTATTCTCAGAATGACTTGGTTGAGTACTCACCAGTCACAGAAAAGC
ATCTTACGGATGGCATGACAGTAAGAGAATTATGCAGTGCTGCCATAACCATGAGTGATAACACTGCGGC
CAACTTACTTCTGACAACGATCGGAGGACCGAAGGAGCTAACCGCTTTTTTGCACAACATGGGGGATCAT
GTAACTCGCCTTGATCGTTGGGAACCGGAGCTGAATGAAGCCATACCAAACGACGAGCGTGACACCACGA
TGCCTGTAGCAATGGCAACAACGTTGCGCAAACTATTAACTGGCGAACTACTTACTCTAGCTTCCCGGCA
ACAATTAATAGACTGGATGGAGGCGGATAAAGTTGCAGGACCACTTCTGCGCTCGGCCCTTCCGGCTGGC
TGGTTTATTGCTGATAAATCTGGAGCCGGTGAGCGTGGGTCTCGCGGTATCATTGCAGCACTGGGGCCAG
ATGGTAAGCCCTCCCGTATCGTAGTTATCTACACGACGGGGAGTCAGGCAACTATGGATGAACGAAATAG
ACAGATCGCTGAGATAGGTGCCTCACTGATTAAGCATTGGTAACTGTCAGACCAAGTTTACTCATATATA
CTTTAGATTGATTTAAAACTTCATTTTTAATTTAAAAGGATCTAGGTGAAGATCCTTTTTGATAATCTCA
TGACCAAAATCCCTTAACGTGAGTTTTCGTTCCACTGAGCGTCAGACCCCGTAGAAAAGATCAAAGGATC
TTCTTGAGATCCTTTTTTTCTGCGCGTAATCTGCTGCTTGCAAACAAAAAAACCACCGCTACCAGCGGTG
GTTTGTTTGCCGGATCAAGAGCTACCAACTCTTTTTCCGAAGGTAACTGGCTTCAGCAGAGCGCAGATAC
CAAATACTGTTCTTCTAGTGTAGCCGTAGTTAGGCCACCACTTCAAGAACTCTGTAGCACCGCCTACATA
CCTCGCTCTGCTAATCCTGTTACCAGTGGCTGCTGCCAGTGGCGATAAGTCGTGTCTTACCGGGTTGGAC
TCAAGACGATAGTTACCGGATAAGGCGCAGCGGTCGGGCTGAACGGGGGGTTCGTGCACACAGCCCAGCT
TGGAGCGAACGACCTACACCGAACTGAGATACCTACAGCGTGAGCTATGAGAAAGCGCCACGCTTCCCGA
AGGGAGAAAGGCGGACAGGTATCCGGTAAGCGGCAGGGTCGGAACAGGAGAGCGCACGAGGGAGCTTCCA
GGGGGAAACGCCTGGTATCTTTATAGTCCTGTCGGGTTTCGCCACCTCTGACTTGAGCGTCGATTTTTGT
GATGCTCGTCAGGGGGGCGGAGCCTATGGAAAAACGCCAGCAACGCGGCCTTTTTACGGTTCCTGGCCTT
TTGCTGGCCTTTTGCTCACATG
Features (pLannotate 1.2.2; 23 found; start..end, strand, type, name):
     13..40      +  repeat_region  AAV2 ITR (fragment): inverted terminal repeat of adeno-associated virus serotype 2 inverted
     69..96      +  repeat_region  AAV2 ITR (fragment): inverted terminal repeat of adeno-associated virus serotype 2 inverted
    159..225     +  CDS            small t antigen (fragment): SV40 (simian virus 40) small t antigen
    232..1410    +  promoter       EF-1α promoter: strong constitutive promoter for human elongation factor EF-1α
   1417..1434    +  misc_feature   MCS (fragment): pUC18/19 multiple cloning site
   1441..1474    +  protein_bind   lox2272: Cre-mediated recombination occurs in the 8-bp core sequence (GGATACTT). lox2272 sites are compatible with each other, but incompatible with loxP or loxN sites (Lee and Saito, 1988). Cre recombinase
   1475..1524    -  intron         β-globin intron (fragment): internally truncated intron from human β-globin
   1525..1558    +  protein_bind   loxP: Cre-mediated recombination occurs in the 8-bp core sequence (GCATACAT). Cre recombinase
   1587..2294    -  CDS            mCherry: mCherry is a basic (constitutively fluorescent) red fluorescent protein published in 2004, derived from Discosoma sp.. It is reported to be a very rapidly-maturing monomer with low acid sensitivity.
   2311..2344    -  protein_bind   lox2272: Cre-mediated recombination occurs in the 8-bp core sequence (GGATACTT). lox2272 sites are compatible with each other, but incompatible with loxP or loxN sites (Lee and Saito, 1988). Cre recombinase
   2345..2394    -  intron         β-globin intron (fragment): internally truncated intron from human β-globin
   2395..2428    -  protein_bind   loxP: Cre-mediated recombination occurs in the 8-bp core sequence (GCATACAT). Cre recombinase
   2429..2453    +  misc_feature   MCS (fragment): pBluescript multiple cloning site
   2453..3041    +  misc_feature   WPRE: woodchuck hepatitis virus posttranscriptional regulatory element
   3073..3549    +  polyA_signal   hGH poly(A) signal: human growth hormone polyadenylation signal
   3589..3729    +  repeat_region  AAV2 ITR: inverted terminal repeat of adeno-associated virus serotype 2 inverted
   3734..3785    -  misc_feature   bom (fragment): basis of mobility region from pBR322
   3804..4259    +  rep_origin     f1 ori (sequence partly withheld): f1 bacteriophage origin of replication; arrow indicates direction of (+) strand synthesis
   4260..4309    -  misc_feature   bom (fragment): basis of mobility region from pBR322
   4411..4446    -  CDS            rop (fragment): Rop protein, which maintains plasmids at low copy number; rop
   4541..4645    +  promoter       AmpR promoter: bla
   4646..5506    +  CDS            AmpR: β-lactamase; bla; confers resistance to ampicillin, carbenicillin, and related antibiotics
   5677..6265    +  rep_origin     ori: high-copy-number ColE1/pMB1/pBR322/pUC origin of replication
