[The description below was written by a language model from this plasmid's Addgene catalogue record and pLannotate feature annotations shown in this document.]
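Description:
pAAV-EF1a-DIO-mCherry-WPRE is a 6,325 bp AAV transfer plasmid for Cre-dependent expression of the red fluorescent protein mCherry in mammalian cells. It is built on the pAAV-EF1a-DIO backbone and is maintained in bacteria through a high-copy ColE1/pUC-type origin with ampicillin selection from the β-lactamase gene (AmpR) and its own promoter. An f1 phage origin is also present. The expression cassette sits between AAV2 inverted terminal repeats, which are the cis elements needed for replication and packaging of the genome into recombinant AAV particles. The annotation detects the downstream ITR in full but only short fragments of the upstream one. The short hits to SV40 small t antigen, β-globin intron, bom and rop are fragmentary matches and do not appear to be functional parts.

The payload is the roughly 0.7 kb mCherry coding sequence (from Discosoma sp.), cloned between AscI and NheI sites in reverse orientation relative to the human EF-1α promoter. It is flanked on each side by a lox2272 and a loxP site, with the two pairs facing each other, which is the double-floxed inverted open reading frame (DIO) design. Without Cre the coding sequence is antisense to the promoter and no protein is made. Cre recombinase first inverts the cassette through one pair of compatible sites and then excises between the other pair, which locks mCherry in the sense orientation for strong constitutive expression. A WPRE downstream enhances transcript stability and expression, and a human growth hormone polyadenylation signal terminates the message. The construct is suited to producing AAV that labels Cre-expressing cell populations with red fluorescence, for example as a marker or control. The associated work concerns cortical voltage imaging.
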