Addgene plasmid #202620: pAAV-EF1a-DIO-mCherry-WPRE
Purpose: Double floxed red fluorescent protein mCherry in AAV production vector expressed under the mammalian promoter (EF1a)
Depositing lab: Francois St-Pierre. Depositing organization: Baylor College of Medicine. Publication: Widefield imaging of rapid pan-cortical voltage dynamics with an indicator evolved for one-photon microscopy. Lu X, Wang Y, Liu Z, Gou Y, Jaeger D, St-Pierre F. Nat Commun. 2023 Oct 12;14(1):6423. doi: 10.1038/s41467-023-41975-3. PubMed 37828037.
Backbone
  Vector backbone: pAAV-EF1a-DIO
  Backbone size w/o insert (bp): 5611
  Total vector size (bp): 6325
  Vector type: Mammalian Expression, AAV, Cre/Lox
Growth in bacteria
  Bacterial resistance: Ampicillin, 100 μg/mL
  Growth temperature: 37°C
  Growth strain: NEB Stable
  Copy number: High Copy
Gene/Insert
  Gene/Insert name: mCherry
  Species: Discosoma sp.
  Insert size (bp): 714
  Promoter: EF1a
  Cloning method: Restriction Enzyme; 5′ cloning site AscI (not destroyed); 3′ cloning site NheI (not destroyed)
  Sequencing primers: 5′ TCAAGCCTCAGACAGTGGTTC; 3′ GGTTGATTATCGATAAGCTTGATATCG
Resource information
  A portion of this plasmid was derived from a plasmid made by: https://doi.org/10.1038/nbt1037
Terms and licenses: Academic/Nonprofit Terms; Industry Terms: Not Available to Industry
Depositor comments: Please visit https://doi.org/10.1101/2022.08.29.505018 for bioRxiv preprint.
How to cite: pAAV-EF1a-DIO-mCherry-WPRE was a gift from Francois St-Pierre (Addgene plasmid # 202620 ; http://n2t.net/addgene:202620 ; RRID:Addgene_202620)
